Addgene plasmid #8360: FLAG-FOXO3a WT
Depositing lab: Michael Greenberg. Depositing organization: Boston Children's Hospital. Publication: Stress-dependent regulation of FOXO transcription factors by the SIRT1 deacetylase. Brunet A, Sweeney LB, Sturgill JF, Chua KF, Greer PL, Lin Y, Tran H, Ross SE, Mostoslavsky R, Cohen HY, Hu LS, Cheng HL, Jedrychowski MP, Gygi SP, Sinclair DA, Alt FW, Greenberg ME. Science 2004 Mar 26;303(5666):2011-5. Epub 2004 Feb 19. 10.1126/science.1094637 PubMed 14976264.
Backbone
  Vector backbone: pECE
  Backbone size w/o insert (bp): 2900
  Vector type: Mammalian Expression
Growth in bacteria
  Bacterial resistance: Ampicillin, 100 μg/mL
  Growth temperature: 37°C
  Growth strain: DH5alpha
  Copy number: High Copy
Gene/Insert
  Gene/Insert name: FOXO3a (alt names: FKHRL1; forkhead family)
  Species: H. sapiens (human)
  Insert size (bp): 2038
  Entrez Gene: FOXO3 (a.k.a. AF6q21, FKHRL1, FKHRL1P2, FOXO2, FOXO3A)
  Tag / fusion protein: Flag (N terminal on insert)
  Cloning method: Restriction Enzyme; 5′ cloning site HindIII (not destroyed); 3′ cloning site XbaI (not destroyed)
  Sequencing primers: 5′ SV40pro-F; 3′ SV40pA-R
Terms and licenses: Academic/Nonprofit Terms; Industry Terms: Not Available to Industry
How to cite: FLAG-FOXO3a WT was a gift from Michael Greenberg (Addgene plasmid # 8360 ; http://n2t.net/addgene:8360 ; RRID:Addgene_8360)
