[The description below was written by a language model from this plasmid's Addgene catalogue record and pLannotate feature annotations shown in this document.]
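Description:
FLAG-FOXO3a WT is a mammalian expression plasmid built on the small pECE backbone (about 2.9 kb without insert; the sequenced construct is roughly 5 kb) that drives expression of wild-type human FOXO3a, the forkhead-family transcription factor also known as FKHRL1. The roughly 2 kb FOXO3 coding sequence was inserted between HindIII and XbaI sites, both retained, and carries an N-terminal FLAG epitope. The annotation software matched only a short stretch just upstream of the coding sequence to a "5xFLAG" reference, which is consistent with a FLAG tag rather than evidence for five tandem copies. Transcription is controlled by the SV40 enhancer and early promoter and terminated by the SV40 polyadenylation signal. A short fragment of SV40 large T antigen sequence and a remnant of a multiple cloning site lie between the insert and the poly(A) signal and appear to be vestigial backbone sequence rather than functional parts.

In bacteria the plasmid is maintained at high copy through a ColE1/pMB1-type origin and selected with ampicillin via the β-lactamase gene and its own promoter. Partial tetracycline-resistance and bom sequences reflect pBR322 ancestry and are not expected to be functional. No mammalian selection marker is annotated, so the construct is suited to transient transfection. The FLAG tag allows detection or immunoprecipitation of the exogenous protein, and the associated publication concerns stress-dependent regulation of FOXO factors by the SIRT1 deacetylase. The "WT" designation suggests that it serves as the wild-type reference in such studies, although the record does not list any related mutant constructs.
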