Features (pLannotate 1.2.2; 11 found; start..end, strand, type, name):
      7..340     +  promoter       SV40 promoter: SV40 enhancer and early promoter
    376..392     +  CDS            5xFLAG (fragment): five tandem FLAG® epitope tags
    415..2430    +  CDS            FOXO3: FOXO3_HUMAN - Also known as FKHRL1 From Homo sapiens (Human).
   2435..2452    -  misc_feature   MCS (fragment): pBluescript multiple cloning site
   2459..2544    +  CDS            large T antigen (fragment): large T antigen from SV40 (simian virus 40)
   2567..2701    +  polyA_signal   SV40 poly(A) signal: SV40 polyadenylation signal
   2696..2977    +  CDS            TcR (fragment): tetracycline efflux protein; tet; confers resistance to tetracycline
   2977..3029    +  misc_feature   bom (fragment): basis of mobility region from pBR322
   3215..3803    -  rep_origin     ori: high-copy-number ColE1/pMB1/pBR322/pUC origin of replication
   3974..4834    -  CDS            AmpR: β-lactamase; bla; confers resistance to ampicillin, carbenicillin, and related antibiotics
   4835..4939    -  promoter       AmpR promoter: bla
>Addgene plasmid #8360 | FLAG-FOXO3a WT | addgene full sequence | sequence record 218402 | Addgene NGS Result
GACCTTCTGAGGCGGAAAGAACCAGCTGTGGAATGTGTGTCAGTTAGGGTGTGGAAAGTCCCCAGGCTCC
CCAGCAGGCAGAAGTATGCAAAGCATGCATCTCAATTAGTCAGCAAGGAAAGTCCCCAGGCTCCCCAGCA
GGCAGAAGTATGCAAAGCATGCATCTCAATTAGTCAGCAACCATAGTCCCGCCCCTAACTCCGCCCATCC
CGCCCCTAACTCCGCCCAGTTCCGCCCATTCTCCGCCCCATGGCTGACTAATTTTTTTTATTTATGCAGA
GGCCGAGGCCGCCTCGGCCTCTGAGCTATTCCAGAAGTAGTGAAGAGGCTTTTTTGGAGGAGATCTAAGC
TTGGTACCGAGCTCGGATCCTCAGGATGGACTACAAGGACGATGACGATAAACCCGGGAATTCGGCAGAG
GCACCGGCTTCCCCGGCCCCGCTCTCTCCGCTCGAAGTGGAGCTGGACCCGGAGTTCGAGCCCCAGAGCC
GTCCGCGATCCTGTACGTGGCCCCTGCAAAGGCCGGAGCTCCAAGCGAGCCCTGCCAAGCCCTCGGGGGA
GACGGCCGCTGACTCCATGATCCCCGAGGAGGAGGACGATGAAGACGACGAGGACGGCGGGGGACGGGCC
GGCTCGGCCATGGCGATCGGCGGCGGCGGCGGGAGCGGCACGCTGGGCTCCGGGCTGCTCCTTGAGGACT
CGGCCCGGGTGCTGGCACCCGGAGGGCAAGACCCCGGGTCTGGGCCAGCCACCGCGGCGGGCGGGCTGAG
CGGGGGTACACAGGCGCTGCTGCAGCCTCAGCAACCGCTGCCACCGCCGCAGCCGGGGGCGGCTGGGGGC
TCCGGGCAGCCGAGGAAATGTTCGTCGCGGCGGAACGCCTGGGGAAACCTGTCCTACGCGGACCTGATCA
CCCGCGCCATCGAGAGCTCCCCGGACAAACGGCTCACTCTGTCCCAGATCTACGAGTGGATGGTGCGTTG
CGTGCCCTACTTCAAGGATAAGGGCGACAGCAACAGCTCTGCCGGCTGGAAGAACTCCATCCGGCACAAC
CTGTCACTGCATAGTCGATTCATGCGGGTCCAGAATGAGGGAACTGGCAAGAGCTCTTGGTGGATCATCA
ACCCTGATGGGGGGAAGAGCGGAAAAGCCCCCCGGCGGCGGGCTGTCTCCATGGACAATAGCAACAAGTA
TACCAAGAGCCGTGGCCGCGCAGCCAAGAAGAAGGCAGCCCTGCAGACAGCCCCCGAATCAGCTGACGAC
AGTCCCTCCCAGCTCTCCAAGTGGCCTGGCAGCCCCACGTCACGCAGCAGTGATGAGCTGGATGCGTGGA
CGGACTTCCGTTCACGCACCAATTCTAACGCCAGCACAGTCAGTGGCCGCCTGTCGCCCATCATGGCAAG
CACAGAGTTGGATGAAGTCCAGGACGATGATGCGCCTCTCTCGCCCATGCTCTACAGCAGCTCAGCCAGC
CTGTCACCTTCAGTAAGCAAGCCGTGCACGGTGGAACTGCCACGGCTGACTGATATGGCAGGCACCATGA
ATCTGAATGATGGGCTGACTGAAAACCTCATGGACGACCTGCTGGATAACATCACGCTCCCGCCATCCCA
GCCATCGCCCACTGGGGGACTCATGCAGCGGAGCTCTAGCTTCCCGTATACCACCAAGGGCTCGGGCCTG
GGCTCCCCAACCAGCTCCTTTAACAGCACGGTGTTCGGACCTTCATCTCTGAACTCCCTACGCCAGTCTC
CCATGCAGACCATCCAAGAGAACAAGCCAGCTACCTTCTCTTCCATGTCACACTATGGTAACCAGACACT
CCAGGACCTGCTCACTTCGGACTCACTTAGCCACAGCGATGTCATGATGACACAGTCGGACCCCTTGATG
TCTCAGGCCAGCACCGCTGTGTCTGCCCAGAATTCCCGCCGGAACGTGATGCTTCGCAATGATCCGATGA
TGTCCTTTGCTGCCCAGCCTAACCAGGGAAGTTTGGTCAATCAGAACTTGCTCCACCACCAGCACCAAAC
CCAGGGCGCTCTTGGTGGCAGCCGTGCCTTGTCGAATTCTGTCAGCAACATGGGCTTGAGTGAGTCCAGC
AGCCTTGGGTCAGCCAAACACCAGCAGCAGTCTCCTGTCAGCCAGTCTATGCAAACCCTCTCGGACTCTC
TCTCAGGCTCCTCCTTGTACTCAACTAGTGCAAACCTGCCCGTCATGGGCCATGAGAAGTTCCCCAGCGA
CTTGGACCTGGACATGTTCAATGGGAGCTTGGAATGTGACATGGAGTCCATTATCCGTAGTGAACTCATG
GATGCTGATGGGTTGGATTTTAACTTTGATTCCCTCATCTCCACACAGAATGTTGTTGGTTTGAACGTGG
GGAACTTCACTGGTGCTAAGCAGGCCTCATCTCAGAGCTGGGTGCCAGGCTGAAGGATCCACTAGTTCTA
GATAAGTAATGATCATAATCAGCCATATCACATCTGTAGAGGTTTTACTTGCTTTAAAAAACCTCCCACA
CCTCCCCCTGAACCTGAAACATAAAATGAATGCAATTGTTGTTGTTAACTTGTTTATTGCAGCTTATAAT
GGTTACAAATAAAGCAATAGCATCACAAATTTCACAAATAAAGCATTTTTTTCACTGCATTCTAGTTGTG
GTTTGTCCAAACTCATCAATGTATCTTATCATGTCTGGATCCTCTACGCCGGACGCATCGTGGCCGGCAT
CACCGGCGCCACAGGTGCGGTTGCTGGCGCCTATATCGCCGACATCACCGATGGGGAAGATCGGGCTCGC
CACTTCGGGCTCATGAGCGCTTGTTTCGGCGTGGGTATGGTGGCAGGCCCCGTGGCCGGGGGACTGTTGG
GCGCCATCTCCTTGCATGCACCATTCCTTGCGGCGGCGGTGCTCAACGGCCTCAACCTACTACTGGGCTG
CTTCCTAATGCAGGAGTCGCATAAGGGAGAGCGTCGATATGCGGTGTGAAATACCGCACAGATGCGTAAG
GAGAAAATACCGCATCAGGCGCTCTTCCGCTTCCTCGCTCACTGACTCGCTGCGCTCGGTCGTTCGGCTG
CGGCGAGCGGTATCAGCTCACTCAAAGGCGGTAATACGGTTATCCACAGAATCAGGGGATAACGCAGGAA
AGAACATGTGAGCAAAAGGCCAGCAAAAGGCCAGGAACCGTAAAAAGGCCGCGTTGCTGGCGTTTTTCCA
TAGGCTCCGCCCCCCTGACGAGCATCACAAAAATCGACGCTCAAGTCAGAGGTGGCGAAACCCGACAGGA
CTATAAAGATACCAGGCGTTTCCCCCTGGAAGCTCCCTCGTGCGCTCTCCTGTTCCGACCCTGCCGCTTA
CCGGATACCTGTCCGCCTTTCTCCCTTCGGGAAGCGTGGCGCTTTCTCATAGCTCACGCTGTAGGTATCT
CAGTTCGGTGTAGGTCGTTCGCTCCAAGCTGGGCTGTGTGCACGAACCCCCCGTTCAGCCCGACCGCTGC
GCCTTATCCGGTAACTATCGTCTTGAGTCCAACCCGGTAAGACACGACTTATCGCCACTGGCAGCAGCCA
CTGGTAACAGGATTAGCAGAGCGAGGTATGTAGGCGGTGCTACAGAGTTCTTGAAGTGGTGGCCTAACTA
CGGCTACACTAGAAGGACAGTATTTGGTATCTGCGCTCTGCTGAAGCCAGTTACCTTCGGAAAAAGAGTT
GGTAGCTCTTGATCCGGCAAACAAACCACCGCTGGTAGCGGTGGTTTTTTTGTTTGCAAGCAGCAGATTA
CGCGCAGAAAAAAAGGATCTCAAGAAGATCCTTTGATCTTTTCTACGGGGTCTGACGCTCAGTGGAACGA
AAACTCACGTTAAGGGATTTTGGTCATGAGATTATCAAAAAGGATCTTCACCTAGATCCTTTTAAATTAA
AAATGAAGTTTTAAATCAATCTAAAGTATATATGAGTAAACTTGGTCTGACAGTTACCAATGCTTAATCA
GTGAGGCACCTATCTCAGCGATCTGTCTATTTCGTTCATCCATAGTTGCCTGACTCCCCGTCGTGTAGAT
AACTACGATACGGGAGGGCTTACCATCTGGCCCCAGTGCTGCAATGATACCGCGAGACCCACGCTCACCG
GCTCCAGATTTATCAGCAATAAACCAGCCAGCCGGAAGGGCCGAGCGCAGAAGTGGTCCTGCAACTTTAT
CCGCCTCCATCCAGTCTATTAATTGTTGCCGGGAAGCTAGAGTAAGTAGTTCGCCAGTTAATAGTTTGCG
CAACGTTGTTGCCATTGCTGCAGGCATCGTGGTGTCACGCTCGTCGTTTGGTATGGCTTCATTCAGCTCC
GGTTCCCAACGATCAAGGCGAGTTACATGATCCCCCATGTTGTGCAAAAAAGCGGTTAGCTCCTTCGGTC
CTCCGATCGTTGTCAGAAGTAAGTTGGCCGCAGTGTTATCACTCATGGTTATGGCAGCACTGCATAATTC
TCTTACTGTCATGCCATCCGTAAGATGCTTTTCTGTGACTGGTGAGTACTCAACCAAGTCATTCTGAGAA
TAGTGTATGCGGCGACCGAGTTGCTCTTGCCCGGCGTCAACACGGGATAATACCGCGCCACATAGCAGAA
CTTTAAAAGTGCTCATCATTGGAAAACGTTCTTCGGGGCGAAAACTCTCAAGGATCTTACCGCTGTTGAG
ATCCAGTTCGATGTAACCCACTCGTGCACCCAACTGATCTTCAGCATCTTTTACTTTCACCAGCGTTTCT
GGGTGAGCAAAAACAGGAAGGCAAAATGCCGCAAAAAAGGGAATAAGGGCGACACGGAAATGTTGAATAC
TCATACTCTTCCTTTTTCAATATTATTGAAGCATTTATCAGGGTTATTGTCTCATGAGCGGATACATATT
TGAATGTATTTAGAAAAATAAACAAATAGGGGTTCCGCGCACATTTCCCCGAAAAGTGCCACCT
