>Addgene plasmid #8360 | FLAG-FOXO3a WT | addgene partial sequence | sequence record 55552 | FOXOend 5'-AATGAGGGAACTGGCAAGAG-3'
GGGGGAAGAGCGGAAAAGCCCCCCGGCGGCGGGCTGTCTCCATGGACAATAGCAACAAGTATACCAAGAG
CCGTGGCCGCGCAGCCAAGAAGAAGGCAGCCCTGCAGACAGCCCCCGAATCAGCTGACGACAGTCCCTCC
CAGCTCTCCAAGTGGCCTGGCAGCCCCACGTCACGCAGCAGTGATGAGCTGGATGCGTGGACGGACTTCC
GTTCACGCACCAATTCTAACGCCAGCACAGTCAGTGGCCGCCTGTCGCCCATCATGGCAAGCACAGAGTT
GGATGAAGTCCAGGACGATGATGCGCCTCTCTCGCCCATGCTCTACAGCAGCTCAGCCAGCCTGTCACCT
TCAGTAAGCAAGCCGTGCACGGTGGAACTGCCACGGCTGACTGATATGGCAGGCACCATGAATCTGAATG
ATGGGCTGACTGAAAACCTCATGGACGACCTGCTGGATAACATCACGCTCCCGCCATCCCAGCCATCGCC
CACTGGGGGACTCATGCAGCGGAGCTCTAGCTTCCCGTATACCACCAAGGGCTCGGGCCTGGGCTCCCCA
ACCAGCTCCTTTAACAGCACGGTGTTCGGACCTTCATCTCTGAACTCCCTACGCCAGTCTCCCATGCAGA
CCATCCAAGAGAACAAGCCAGCTACCTTCTCTTCCATGTCACACTATGGTAACCAGACACTCCAGGACCT
GCTCACTTCGGACTCACTTAGCCACAGCGATGTCATGATGACACAGTCGGACCCCTTGATGTCTCAGGCC
AGCACCGCTGTGTCTGCCCAGAATTCCCGCCGGAACGTGATGCTTCGCAATGATCCGATGATGTCCTTTG
CTGCCCAGCCTAACCAGGGAAGTTTGGTCAATCAGAACTTGCTCCACCACCAGCACCAAACCCAGGGCGC
TCTTGGTGGCAGCC
