>Addgene plasmid #8360 | FLAG-FOXO3a WT | addgene partial sequence | sequence record 55554 | SV40pro-F 5'-TATTTATGCAGAGGCCGAGG-3'
TTCAGAGTAGTGAAGAGGCTTTTTTGGAGGAGATCTAAGCTTGGTACCGAGCTCGGATCCTCAGGATGGA
CTACAAGGACGATGACGATAAACCCGGGAATTCGGCAGAGGCACCGGCTTCCCCGGCCCCGCTCTCTCCG
CTCGAAGTGGAGCTGGACCCGGAGTTCGAGCCCCAGAGCCGTCCGCGATCCTGTACGTGGCCCCTGCAAA
GGCCGGAGCTCCAAGCGAGCCCTGCCAAGCCCTCGGGGGAGACGGCCGCTGACTCCATGATCCCCGAGGA
GGAGGACGATGAAGACGACGAGGACGGCGGGGGACGGGCCGGCTCGGCCATGGCGATCGGCGGCGGCGGC
GGGAGCGGCACGCTGGGCTCCGGGCTGCTCCTTGAGGACTCGGCCCGGGTGCTGGCACCCGGAGGGCAAG
ACCCCGGGTCTGGGCCAGCCACCGCGGCGGGCGGGCTGAGCGGGGGTACACAGGCGCTGCTGCAGCCTCA
GCAACCGCTGCCACCGCCGCAGCCGGGGGCGGCTGGGGGCTCCGGGCAGCCGAGGAAATGTTCGTCGCGG
CGGAACGCCTGGGGAAACCTGTCCTACGCGGACCTGATCACCCGCGCCATCGAGAGCTCCCCGGACAAAC
GGCTCACTCTGTCCCAGATCTACGAGTGGATGGTGCGTTGCGTGCCCTACTTCAAGGATAAGGGCGACAG
CAACAGCTCTGCCGGCTGGAAGAACTCCATCCGGCACAACCTGTCACTGCATAGTCGATTCATGCGGGTC
CAGAATGAGGGAACTGGCAAGAGCTCTTGGTGGATCATCAACCCTGATGGGGGGAAGAGCGGAAAAGCCC
CCCGGCGGCGGGCTGTCTCCATGGACAATAGCAACAAGTATACCAAGAGCCGTGGCCGCGCAGCCAAGAA
GAAGGCAGCCCTGCAGACAGCCCCCGAATCAGCTGA
